Addgene plasmid #235172: 1162BY-CMV-mCherry-bGHpolyA
Purpose: Expresses mCherry
Depositing lab: Omar Akbari. Depositing organization: University of California, San Diego (UCSD).
Backbone
  Vector backbone: pCMV
  Vector type: Mammalian Expression
Growth in bacteria
  Bacterial resistance: Ampicillin, 100 μg/mL
  Growth temperature: 37°C
  Growth strain: DH5alpha
  Copy number: Unknown
Gene/Insert
  Gene/Insert name: mCherry
Terms and licenses: Academic/Nonprofit Terms; Industry Terms: Not Available to Industry
How to cite: 1162BY-CMV-mCherry-bGHpolyA was a gift from Omar Akbari (Addgene plasmid # 235172 ; http://n2t.net/addgene:235172 ; RRID:Addgene_235172)
