[The description below was written by a language model from this plasmid's Addgene catalogue record and pLannotate feature annotations shown in this document.]
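Description:
1162BY-CMV-mCherry-bGHpolyA is a compact (about 4.1 kb) mammalian expression plasmid built on a pCMV backbone and designed to express the red fluorescent protein mCherry. It is propagated in E. coli using a high-copy ColE1/pUC-type origin of replication and is selected with ampicillin through a β-lactamase (AmpR) gene driven by its native bla promoter. The annotation shows no selectable marker for mammalian cells and no viral packaging or integration elements, so the plasmid appears suited to transient transfection rather than stable line selection or viral delivery.

The payload is a single, simple transcription unit. The human cytomegalovirus immediate early enhancer and promoter provide strong constitutive transcription in a wide range of mammalian cell types. They drive the mCherry coding sequence, a rapidly maturing monomeric red fluorescent protein derived from Discosoma, and the transcript is terminated and polyadenylated by the bovine growth hormone poly(A) signal. No fusion tags, linkers, or additional open reading frames are annotated, so mCherry appears to be expressed as a free, untargeted protein.

The remaining annotated features are short fragments: a piece of the SV40 promoter, part of a pBluescript-type multiple cloning site, a lac promoter/operator with a CAP binding site, a lacI fragment, and a partial bom region. These look like cloning-vector remnants with no evident role in mammalian expression. The record gives the purpose only as expressing mCherry. Constructs of this kind typically serve as a transfection control, a fluorescent cell marker, or a reference reporter alongside other constructs.
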