Features (pLannotate 1.2.2; 14 found; start..end, strand, type, name):
     36..415     +  enhancer       CMV enhancer: human cytomegalovirus immediate early enhancer
    416..619     +  promoter       CMV promoter: human cytomegalovirus (CMV) immediate early promoter
    661..1368    +  CDS            mCherry: mCherry is a basic (constitutively fluorescent) red fluorescent protein published in 2004, derived from Discosoma sp.. It is reported to be a very rapidly-maturing monomer with low acid sensitivity.
   1423..1647    +  polyA_signal   bGH poly(A) signal: bovine growth hormone polyadenylation signal
   1651..1672    +  promoter       SV40 promoter (fragment): SV40 enhancer and early promoter
   1677..1693    +  misc_feature   MCS (fragment): pBluescript multiple cloning site
   1742..1758    -  protein_bind   lac operator: The lac repressor binds to the lac operator to inhibit transcription in E. coli. This inhibition can be relieved by adding lactose or isopropyl-β-D-thiogalactopyranoside (IPTG). lac repressor encoded by lacI
   1766..1796    -  promoter       lac promoter: promoter for the E. coli lac operon
   1811..1832    -  protein_bind   CAP binding site: CAP binding activates transcription in the presence of cAMP. E. coli catabolite activator protein
   1845..1937    -  CDS            lacI (fragment): lac repressor; lacI; The lac repressor binds to the lac operator to inhibit transcription in E. coli. This inhibition can be relieved by adding lactose or isopropyl-β-D-thiogalactopyranoside (IPTG).
   2120..2708    -  rep_origin     ori: high-copy-number ColE1/pMB1/pBR322/pUC origin of replication
   2879..3739    -  CDS            AmpR: β-lactamase; bla; confers resistance to ampicillin, carbenicillin, and related antibiotics
   3740..3844    -  promoter       AmpR promoter: bla
   3915..3959    -  misc_feature   bom (fragment): basis of mobility region from pBR322
>Addgene plasmid #235172 | 1162BY-CMV-mCherry-bGHpolyA | addgene full sequence | sequence record 477198 | Addgene NGS Result
GCTGCTTCGCGATGTACGGGCCAGATATACGCGTTGACATTGATTATTGACTAGTTATTAATAGTAATCA
ATTACGGGGTCATTAGTTCATAGCCCATATATGGAGTTCCGCGTTACATAACTTACGGTAAATGGCCCGC
CTGGCTGACCGCCCAACGACCCCCGCCCATTGACGTCAATAATGACGTATGTTCCCATAGTAACGCCAAT
AGGGACTTTCCATTGACGTCAATGGGTGGAGTATTTACGGTAAACTGCCCACTTGGCAGTACATCAAGTG
TATCATATGCCAAGTACGCCCCCTATTGACGTCAATGACGGTAAATGGCCCGCCTGGCATTATGCCCAGT
ACATGACCTTATGGGACTTTCCTACTTGGCAGTACATCTACGTATTAGTCATCGCTATTACCATGGTGAT
GCGGTTTTGGCAGTACATCAATGGGCGTGGATAGCGGTTTGACTCACGGGGATTTCCAAGTCTCCACCCC
ATTGACGTCAATGGGAGTTTGTTTTGGCACCAAAATCAACGGGACTTTCCAAAATGTCGTAACAACTCCG
CCCCATTGACGCAAATGGGCGGTAGGCGTGTACGGTGGGAGGTCTATATAAGCAGAGCTGGTTTAGTGAA
CCGTCAGATCCGCTAGAGATCCGCGGCCGCATGGTGAGCAAGGGCGAGGAGGATAACATGGCCATCATCA
AGGAGTTCATGCGCTTCAAGGTGCACATGGAGGGCTCCGTGAACGGCCACGAGTTCGAGATCGAGGGCGA
GGGCGAGGGCCGCCCCTACGAGGGCACCCAGACCGCCAAGCTGAAGGTGACCAAGGGTGGCCCCCTGCCC
TTCGCCTGGGACATCCTGTCCCCTCAGTTCATGTACGGCTCCAAGGCCTACGTGAAGCACCCCGCCGACA
TCCCCGACTACTTGAAGCTGTCCTTCCCCGAGGGCTTCAAGTGGGAGCGCGTGATGAACTTCGAGGACGG
CGGCGTGGTGACCGTGACCCAGGACTCCTCCCTGCAGGACGGCGAGTTCATCTACAAGGTGAAGCTGCGC
GGCACCAACTTCCCCTCCGACGGCCCCGTAATGCAGAAGAAGACCATGGGCTGGGAGGCCTCCTCCGAGC
GGATGTACCCCGAGGACGGCGCCCTGAAGGGCGAGATCAAGCAGAGGCTGAAGCTGAAGGACGGCGGCCA
CTACGACGCTGAGGTCAAGACCACCTACAAGGCCAAGAAGCCCGTGCAGCTGCCCGGCGCCTACAACGTC
AACATCAAGTTGGACATCACCTCCCACAACGAGGACTACACCATCGTGGAACAGTACGAACGCGCCGAGG
GCCGCCACTCCACCGGCGGCATGGACGAGCTGTACAAGTAACCGGTCATCATCACCATCACCATTGAGTT
TAAACCCGCTGATCAGCCTCGACTGTGCCTTCTAGTTGCCAGCCATCTGTTGTTTGCCCCTCCCCCGTGC
CTTCCTTGACCCTGGAAGGTGCCACTCCCACTGTCCTTTCCTAATAAAATGAGGAAATTGCATCGCATTG
TCTGAGTAGGTGTCATTCTATTCTGGGGGGTGGGGTGGGGCAGGACAGCAAGGGGGAGGATTGGGAAGAC
AATAGCAGGCATGCTGGGGATGCGGTGGGCTCTATGGCTTCTGAGGCGGAAAGAACCAGCTGGGGCTCGA
TACCGTCGACCTCTAGCTAGAGCTTGGCGTAATCATGGTCATAGCTGTTTCCTGTGTGAAATTGTTATCC
GCTCACAATTCCACACAACATACGAGCCGGAAGCATAAAGTGTAAAGCCTAGGATGCCTAATGAGTGAGC
TAACTCACATTAATTGCGTTGCGCTCACTGCCCGCTTTCCAGTCGGGAAACCTGTCGTGCCAGCTGCATT
AATGAATCGGCCAACGCGCGGGAAGAGGCGGTTTGCGTATTGGGCGCTCTTCCGCTTCCTCGCTCACTGA
CTCGCTGCGCTCGGTCGTTCGGCTGCGGCGAGCGGTATCAGCTCACTCAAAGGCGGTAATACGGTTATCC
ACAGAATCAGGGGATAACGCAGGAAAGAACATGTGAGCAAAAGGCCAGCAAAAGGCCAGGAACCGTAAAA
AGGCCGCGTTGCTGGCGTTTTTCCATAGGCTCCGCCCCCCTGACGAGCATCACAAAAATCGACGCTCAAG
TCAGAGGTGGCGAAACCCGACAGGACTATAAAGATACCAGGCGTTTCCCCCTGGAAGCTCCCTCGTGCGC
TCTCCTGTTCCGACCCTGCCGCTTACCGGATACCTGTCCGCCTTTCTCCCTTCGGGAAGCGTGGCGCTTT
CTCATAGCTCACGCTGTAGGTATCTCAGTTCGGTGTAGGTCGTTCGCTCCAAGCTGGGCTGTGTGCACGA
ACCCCCCGTTCAGCCCGACCGCTGCGCCTTATCCGGTAACTATCGTCTTGAGTCCAACCCGGTAAGACAC
GACTTATCGCCACTGGCAGCAGCCACTGGTAACAGGATTAGCAGAGCGAGGTATGTAGGCGGTGCTACAG
AGTTCTTGAAGTGGTGGCCTAACTACGGCTACACTAGAAGAACAGTATTTGGTATCTGCGCTCTGCTGAA
GCCAGTTACCTTCGGAAAAAGAGTTGGTAGCTCTTGATCCGGCAAACAAACCACCGCTGGTAGCGGTGGT
TTTTTTGTTTGCAAGCAGCAGATTACGCGCAGAAAAAAAGGATCTCAAGAAGATCCTTTGATCTTTTCTA
CGGGGTCTGACACTCAGTGGAACGAAAACTCACGTTAAGGGATTTTGGTCATGAGATTATCAAAAAGGAT
CTTCACCTAGATCCTTTTAAATTAAAAATGAAGTTTTAAATCAATCTAAAGTATATATGAGTAAACTTGG
TCTGACAGTTACCAATGCTTAATCAGTGAGGCACCTATCTCAGCGATCTGTCTATTTCGTTCATCCATAG
TTGCCTGACTCCCCGTCGTGTAGATAACTACGATACGGGAGGGCTTACCATCTGGCCCCAGTGCTGCAAT
GATACCGCGAGACCCACGCTCACCGGCTCCAGATTTATCAGCAATAAACCAGCCAGCCGGAAGGGCCGAG
CGCAGAAGTGGTCCTGCAACTTTATCCGCCTCCATCCAGTCTATTAATTGTTGCCGGGAAGCTAGAGTAA
GTAGTTCGCCAGTTAATAGTTTGCGCAACGTTGTTGCCATTGCTACAGGCATCGTGGTGTCACGCTCGTC
GTTTGGTATGGCTTCATTCAGCTCCGGTTCCCAACGATCAAGGCGAGTTACATGATCCCCCATGTTGTGC
AAAAAAGCGGTTAGCTCCTTCGGTCCTCCGATCGTTGTCAGAAGTAAGTTGGCCGCAGTGTTATCACTCA
TGGTTATGGCAGCACTGCATAATTCTCTTACTGTCATGCCATCCGTAAGATGCTTTTCTGTGACTGGTGA
GTACTCAACCAAGTCATTCTGAGAATAGTGTATGCGGCGACCGAGTTGCTCTTGCCCGGCGTCAATACGG
GATAATACCGCGCCACATAGCAGAACTTTAAAAGTGCTCATCATTGGAAAACGTTCTTCGGGGCGAAAAC
TCTCAAGGATCTTACCGCTGTTGAGATCCAGTTCGATGTAACCCACTCGTGCACCCAACTGATCTTCAGC
ATCTTTTACTTTCACCAGCGTTTCTGGGTGAGCAAAAACAGGAAGGCAAAATGCCGCAAAAAAGGGAATA
AGGGCGACACGGAAATGTTGAATACTCATACTCTTCCTTTTTCAATATTATTGAAGCATTTATCAGGGTT
ATTGTCTCATGAGCGGATACATATTTGAATGTATTTAGAAAAATAAACAAATAGGGGTTCCGCGCACATT
TCCCCGAAAAGTGCCACCTGACGTCGACGGATCGGGAGATCGATCTCCCGATCCCCTAGGGTCGACTCTC
AGTACAATCTGCTCTGATGCCGCATAGTTAAGCCAGTATCTGCTCCCTGCTTGTGTGTTGGAGGTCGCTG
AGTAGTGCGCGAGCAAAATTTAAGCTACAACAAGGCAAGGCTTGACCGACAATTGCATGAAGAATCTGCT
TAGGGTTAGGCGTTTTGC
